Addgene plasmid #162693: p1A CbbL-
Purpose: p1A negative control expressing inactive CbbLS (carbamylated K194M mutation) and Prk
Depositing lab: David Savage. Depositing organization: University of California, Berkeley. Publication: Functional reconstitution of a bacterial CO2 concentrating mechanism in E. coli. Flamholz AI, Dugan E, Blikstad C, Gleizer S, Ben-Nissan R, Amram S, Antonovsky N, Ravishankar S, Noor E, Bar-Even A, Milo R, Savage D. Elife. 2020 Oct 21;9. pii: 59882. doi: 10.7554/eLife.59882. PubMed 33084575.
Backbone
  Vector backbone: pFE21 (derived from pZE21expressing under PLtet0-1 and constitutive tetR)
  Backbone size w/o insert (bp): 3127
  Total vector size (bp): 5986
  Vector type: Bacterial Expression
Growth in bacteria
  Bacterial resistance: Kanamycin, 50 μg/mL
  Growth temperature: 37°C
  Growth strain: DH5alpha
  Growth instructions: Do not induce with aTc in LB, it will induce prk toxicity. If you want to express the genes do so in minimal media.
  Copy number: High Copy
Gene/Insert
  Gene/Insert name: H. neapolitanus CbbLS and S. elongatus Prk
  Species: H. neapolitanus and S. elongatus
  Insert size (bp): 2859
  Mutation: CbbL K194M (inactive rubisco)
  Promoter: PLtet0-1 promoter
  Tag / fusion protein: N terminal 6x His tag on PRK (N terminal on insert)
  Cloning method: Gibson Cloning
  Sequencing primers: 5′ gaaagccatccagtttactttgca; 3′ GCGTTCACCGACAAACAACA
Terms and licenses: Academic/Nonprofit Terms; Industry Terms: Not Available to Industry
Depositor comments: This plasmid contains a cbbL K194M active site mutation rendering rubisco inactive.
How to cite: p1A CbbL- was a gift from David Savage (Addgene plasmid # 162693 ; http://n2t.net/addgene:162693 ; RRID:Addgene_162693)
