[The description below was written by a language model from this plasmid's Addgene catalogue record and pLannotate feature annotations shown in this document.]
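Description:
p1A CbbL- is a high-copy bacterial expression plasmid of about 6 kb built on pFE21, a derivative of pZE21 that pairs the PLtetO-1 promoter with a constitutively expressed tetracycline repressor. It replicates in E. coli from a ColE1/pMB1-type origin and is selected with kanamycin through the neo (nptII) gene, which is followed by a lambda t0 terminator. The tetR gene sits on the opposite strand under a bla (AmpR) promoter. This supplies the repressor that keeps PLtetO-1 off until a tetracycline-type inducer such as anhydrotetracycline is added. The short AmpR and Tn5 transposase fragments in the annotation appear to be backbone remnants rather than functional genes.

The roughly 2.9 kb insert is a single operon driven by PLtetO-1 and closed by the rrnB T1 terminator. It encodes the Halothiobacillus neapolitanus rubisco large and small subunits (cbbL and cbbS), followed by phosphoribulokinase (Prk) from Synechococcus elongatus carrying an N-terminal 6xHis tag. The automated annotation labels the prk reading frame by homology to the Arabidopsis enzyme, but the catalogue entry gives the cyanobacterial source. CbbL carries a K194M substitution that removes the active-site lysine normally carbamylated for catalysis, so the rubisco produced is inactive while Prk remains functional.

The plasmid serves as the negative control for the parental p1A construct in work reconstituting a bacterial CO2-concentrating mechanism in E. coli, allowing rubisco-dependent phenotypes to be separated from effects of protein expression or Prk activity alone. The record notes that Prk expression can be toxic when induced in rich medium.
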