Features (pLannotate 1.2.2; 14 found; start..end, strand, type, name):
    163..751     -  rep_origin     ori: high-copy-number ColE1/pMB1/pBR322/pUC origin of replication
    839..933     -  terminator     lambda t0 terminator: transcription terminator from phage lambda
    967..1758    -  CDS            neo: KKA2_KLEPN - Also known as kan, nptII. Experimental evidence at protein level: Swiss-Prot protein existence level 1. Resistance to kanamycin, neomycin, paromomycin, ribostamycin, butirosin and gentamicin B. From Klebsiella pneumoniae.
   1790..1909    -  CDS            tnpA (fragment): TN5P_ECOLX - Also known as tnp. Experimental evidence at protein level: Swiss-Prot protein existence level 1. Mediates transposition of transposon Tn5 by a 'cut and paste' mechanism. First, the monomeric transposase binds the 19 bp inverted DNA repeats flanking the transposon. Then, dimerization of the DNA- bound transposase creates a synaptic DNA complex. After nicking of the first DNA strand, excision of the transposon proceeds through a series of intermediates. The transposase then mediates the insertion of the transposon at a new site by strand transfer. The activity of the wild- type tran
   1976..2049    +  promoter       PLtetO-1 promoter: modified phage lambda PL promoter with tet operator sites (Lutz and Bujard, 1997)
   2077..3495    +  CDS            cbbL: RBL1_HALNC - Experimental evidence at protein level: Swiss-Prot protein existence level 1. Alpha-carboxysomes are able to assemble in the absence of RuBisCO, unlike beta-carboxysomes. The RuBisCO large subunit is required for enzyme integration into carboxysomes; replacing it with the carboxysomally targeted gene (Tcr_0838, AC Q31HD9) of H.crungenus places RuBisCO in the carboxysome, while the non-carboxysomal large subunit of H.crungenus (Tcr_0427, AC Q31IK0) is not incorporated in the carboxysome. From Halothiobacillus neapolitanus (strain ATCC 23641 / c2) (Thiobacillus neapolitanus).
   3535..3864    +  CDS            cbbS: RBS_HALNC - Also known as rbcS. Experimental evidence at protein level: Swiss-Prot protein existence level 1. RuBisCO catalyzes two reactions: the carboxylation of D- ribulose 1,5-bisphosphate, the primary event in carbon dioxide fixation, as well as the oxidative fragmentation of the pentose substrate. Both reactions occur simultaneously and in competition at the same active site (Ref.3, PubMed:18258595, PubMed:18974784). There are estimated to be 270 RuBisCO heterohexadecamers per carboxysome (Ref.6). From Halothiobacillus neapolitanus (strain ATCC 23641 / c2) (Thiobacillus neapolitanus).
   3955..4914    +  CDS            KPPR_ARATH (fragment): Experimental evidence at protein level: Swiss-Prot protein existence level 1. From Arabidopsis thaliana (Mouse-ear cress).
   4939..4962    -  misc_feature   MCS (fragment): pBluescript multiple cloning site
   4986..5072    +  terminator     rrnB T1 terminator: Escherichia coli rrnB; transcription terminator T1 from the E. coli rrnB gene
   5121..5160    -  CDS            AmpR (fragment): β-lactamase; bla; confers resistance to ampicillin, carbenicillin, and related antibiotics
   5161..5203    -  promoter       AmpR promoter (fragment): bla
   5245..5868    -  CDS            TetR: tetracycline repressor TetR; tetR from transposon Tn10; TetR binds to the tetracycline operator tetO to inhibit transcription. This inhibition can be relieved by adding tetracycline or doxycycline.
   5869..5973    -  promoter       AmpR promoter: bla
>Addgene plasmid #162693 | p1A CbbL- | addgene full sequence | sequence record 324169 | Addgene NGS Result
TTCGCGCTAGACCTAGGGCGTTCGGCTGCGGCGAGCGGTATCAGCTCACTCAAAGGCGGTAATACGGTTA
TCCACAGAATCAGGGGATAACGCAGGAAAGAACATGTGAGCAAAAGGCCAGCAAAAGGCCAGGAACCGTA
AAAAGGCCGCGTTGCTGGCGTTTTTCCATAGGCTCCGCCCCCCTGACGAGCATCACAAAAATCGACGCTC
AAGTCAGAGGTGGCGAAACCCGACAGGACTATAAAGATACCAGGCGTTTCCCCCTGGAAGCTCCCTCGTG
CGCTCTCCTGTTCCGACCCTGCCGCTTACCGGATACCTGTCCGCCTTTCTCCCTTCGGGAAGCGTGGCGC
TTTCTCATAGCTCACGCTGTAGGTATCTCAGTTCGGTGTAGGTCGTTCGCTCCAAGCTGGGCTGTGTGCA
CGAACCCCCCGTTCAGCCCGACCGCTGCGCCTTATCCGGTAACTATCGTCTTGAGTCCAACCCGGTAAGA
CACGACTTATCGCCACTGGCAGCAGCCACTGGTAACAGGATTAGCAGAGCGAGGTATGTAGGCGGTGCTA
CAGAGTTCTTGAAGTGGTGGCCTAACTACGGCTACACTAGAAGGACAGTATTTGGTATCTGCGCTCTGCT
GAAGCCAGTTACCTTCGGAAAAAGAGTTGGTAGCTCTTGATCCGGCAAACAAACCACCGCTGGTAGCGGT
GGTTTTTTTGTTTGCAAGCAGCAGATTACGCGCAGAAAAAAAGGATCTCAAGAAGATCCTTTGATCTTTT
CTACGGGGTCTGACGCTCAGTGGAACGAAAACTCACGTTAAGGGATTTTGGTCATGACTAGTGCTTGGAT
TCTCACCAATAAAAAACGCCCGGCGGCAACCGAGCGTTCTGAACAAATCCAGATGGAGTTCTGAGGTCAT
TACTGGATCTATCAACAGGAGTCCAAGCGAGCTCTCGAACCCCAGAGTCCCGCTCAGAAGAACTCGTCAA
GAAGGCGATAGAAGGCGATGCGCTGCGAATCGGGAGCGGCGATACCGTAAAGCACGAGGAAGCGGTCAGC
CCATTCGCCGCCAAGCTCTTCAGCAATATCACGGGTAGCCAACGCTATGTCCTGATAGCGGTCCGCCACA
CCCAGCCGGCCACAGTCGATGAATCCAGAAAAGCGGCCATTTTCCACCATGATATTCGGCAAGCAGGCAT
CGCCATGGGTCACGACGAGATCCTCGCCGTCGGGCATGCGCGCCTTGAGCCTGGCGAACAGTTCGGCTGG
CGCGAGCCCCTGATGCTCTTCGTCCAGATCATCCTGATCGACAAGACCGGCTTCCATCCGAGTACGTGCT
CGCTCGATGCGATGTTTCGCTTGGTGGTCGAATGGGCAGGTAGCCGGATCAAGCGTATGCAGCCGCCGCA
TTGCATCAGCCATGATGGATACTTTCTCGGCAGGAGCAAGGTGAGATGACAGGAGATCCTGCCCCGGCAC
TTCGCCCAATAGCAGCCAGTCCCTTCCCGCTTCAGTGACAACGTCGAGCACAGCTGCGCAAGGAACGCCC
GTCGTGGCCAGCCACGATAGCCGCGCTGCCTCGTCCTGCAGTTCATTCAGGGCACCGGACAGGTCGGTCT
TGACAAAAAGAACCGGGCGCCCCTGCGCTGACAGCCGGAACACGGCGGCATCAGAGCAGCCGATTGTCTG
TTGTGCCCAGTCATAGCCGAATAGCCTCTCCACCCAAGCGGCCGGAGAACCTGCGTGCAATCCATCTTGT
TCAATCATGCGAAACGATCCTCATCCTGTCTCTTGATCAGATCTTGATCCCCTGCGCCATCAGATCCTTG
GCGGCAAGAAAGCCATCCAGTTTACTTTGCAGGGCTTCCCAACCTTACCAGAGGGCGCCCCAGCTGGCAA
TTCCGACGTCTAAGAAACCATTATTATCATGACATTAACCTATAAAAATAGGCGTATCACGAGGCCCTTT
CGTCTTCACCTCGAGTCCCTATCAGTGATAGAGATTGACATCCCTATCAGTGATAGAGATACTGAGCACA
TCAGCAGGACGCACTGACCGAATTCATTAAAGAGGAGAAAGGTACCATGGCAGTTAAAAAGTATAGTGCT
GGTGTAAAAGAATACCGGCAGACCTATTGGATGCCGGAATACACACCGTTGGATTCCGACATCCTTGCAT
GCTTCAAAATCACCCCACAACCGGGTGTTGATCGCGAAGAAGCCGCAGCCGCGGTTGCAGCAGAATCTTC
AACCGGCACATGGACCACCGTGTGGACCGATTTGCTGACCGACATGGACTACTACAAAGGCCGTGCCTAT
CGCATTGAAGACGTACCCGGTGACGATGCGGCATTCTATGCCTTTATCGCCTACCCAATCGACCTGTTCG
AAGAAGGGTCAGTTGTTAACGTGTTTACCTCACTGGTTGGTAACGTGTTCGGCTTCAAAGCGGTACGCGG
CCTGCGTCTGGAAGATGTTCGCTTCCCACTCGCCTACGTTAAAACCTGTGGCGGCCCACCGCACGGTATT
CAAGTCGAACGCGACAAGATGAACAAATATGGTCGCCCACTGTTGGGTTGCACCATCAAGCCAAAACTTG
GTTTGTCTGCGAAAAACTACGGCCGTGCCGTATACGAGTGCCTCCGTGGCGGCCTCGACTTCACTATGGA
TGATGAAAACATCAATTCTCAGCCGTTCATGCGCTGGCGCGATCGCTTCTTGTTCGTACAAGACGCGACC
GAAACTGCTGAAGCCCAAACCGGCGAACGCAAAGGCCATTACCTCAACGTAACGGCGCCAACTCCTGAAG
AAATGTACAAGCGCGCAGAATTCGCCAAAGAAATTGGCGCGCCAATCATTATGCACGACTACATCACCGG
TGGCTTCACGGCCAACACTGGCTTGGCCAAGTGGTGTCAAGACAACGGCGTACTGCTGCACATCCACCGT
GCGATGCATGCGGTTATCGACCGTAACCCGAACCACGGTATTCACTTCCGTGTTCTGACCAAGATTCTGC
GTTTGTCGGGTGGCGATCACCTGCACACCGGTACCGTTGTCGGCAAACTGGAAGGCGACCGTGCCTCTAC
TCTGGGCTGGATTGATTTGCTCCGCGAATCGTTTATCCCTGAAGATCGCTCGCGCGGTATCTTCTTCGAT
CAAGACTGGGGTTCAATGCCAGGCGTATTCGCTGTGGCCTCTGGTGGTATTCACGTATGGCACATGCCTG
CGCTGGTTAACATCTTTGGTGACGACTCTGTCCTCCAATTCGGTGGCGGTACGCTGGGTCATCCATGGGG
CAACGCTGCCGGTGCTGCTGCCAACCGTGTTGCTCTGGAAGCCTGCGTAGAAGCGCGTAACCAAGGCCGC
GATATCGAAAAAGAAGGCAAAGAAATTCTGACTGCTGCTGCACAGCACAGCCCAGAACTGAAGATTGCCA
TGGAAACTTGGAAAGAGATCAAATTCGAATTTGACACTGTCGACAAACTCGACACTCAAAATCGTTGATC
CCTCGTACCACACAACATACTAAGGTGAGTAACCATGGCTGAAATGCAGGATTACAAGCAAAGCCTCAAA
TATGAGACTTTCTCTTATCTTCCACCCATGAACGCGGAACGCATCCGCGCTCAAATCAAGTACGCAATTG
CTCAAGGCTGGAGCCCCGGCATTGAGCACGTAGAAGTGAAAAACTCCATGAACCAATATTGGTACATGTG
GAAACTTCCCTTCTTCGGCGAACAAAATGTCGACAACGTGTTGGCTGAAATTGAAGCGTGTCGTAGTGCG
TATCCAACACACCAGGTCAAACTGGTGGCTTATGACAACTATGCGCAAAGCTTAGGTCTGGCCTTCGTGG
TCTACCGCGGCAACTAAATCTAATAGAAATAATTTTGTTTAACTTTATAAGCAGGACCGGCGGCGATGCA
TCATCACCATCACCACAGCAAGCCAGATCGTGTTGTTTTGATCGGCGTTGCCGGTGACTCCGGTTGCGGC
AAATCAACCTTCCTAAATCGCCTTGCCGACTTGTTTGGTACGGAATTGATGACGGTCATCTGCTTGGATG
ACTATCACAGTCTCGATCGCAAGGGCCGGAAGGAAGCAGGCGTAACGGCTTTGGATCCCCGCGCCAACAA
CTTTGACTTGATGTATGAACAGGTCAAGGCGTTGAAGAACGGCGAAACGATCATGAAGCCGATCTACAAC
CATGAAACCGGCTTGATCGATCCGCCCGAAAAAATCGAACCCAATCGCATCATTGTGATCGAGGGTCTGC
ATCCGCTTTACGACGAGCGCGTGCGTGAACTGCTCGATTTCAGCGTTTACCTCGACATCGATGACGAAGT
CAAAATCGCTTGGAAGATCCAACGCGATATGGCAGAACGCGGCCACTCCTACGAAGATGTCCTCGCCTCG
ATCGAAGCGCGCCGCCCTGACTTCAAGGCCTACATTGAGCCCCAGCGTGGCCATGCGGACATCGTCATCC
GCGTCATGCCGACCCAGCTAATCCCCAATGACACCGAGCGCAAGGTGCTGCGGGTGCAGTTGATCCAACG
GGAAGGCCGCGATGGTTTTGAGCCGGCTTACCTGTTCGACGAAGGTTCGACCATCCAGTGGACGCCCTGC
GGTCGTAAGCTGACCTGCTCCTATCCGGGCATTCGCTTAGCCTACGGCCCTGACACCTACTACGGTCACG
AAGTCTCAGTGCTTGAGGTCGACGGTCAGTTCGAGAACCTCGAAGAGATGATCTACGTCGAGGGCCACCT
CAGCAAGACCGACACGCAGTACTACGGTGAGTTGACCCACCTGCTGCTACAGCACAAAGATTACCCGGGT
TCGAACAACGGCACGGGTCTGTTCCAAGTGCTGACCGGCCTGAAAATGCGGGCGGCCTATGAGCGTTTGA
CCTCCCAAGCAGCACCCGTCGCCGCTAGTGTCTAGATGGAATTCCTGCAGCCCGGGGGATCCCATGGTAC
GCGTGCTAGAGGCATCAAATAAAACGAAAGGCTCAGTCGAAAGACTGGGCCTTTCGTTTTATCTGTTGTT
TGTCGGTGAACGCTCTCCTGAGTAGGACAAATCCGCCGCCGCTAGCAGTTCGTAGACGGAAACAAACGCA
GAATCCAAGCAAAAGGGAATAAGGGCGACACGGAAATGTTGAATACTCATACTCTTCCTTTTTCAATATT
ATTGAAGCATTTATCAGGGTTATGTCCACTGGGTTCGTGCCTTCATCCGGATATCCAGGAACTGTTAAGA
CCCACTTTCACATTTAAGTTGTTTTTCTAATCCGCATATGATCAATTCAAGGCCGAATAAGAAGGCTGGC
TCTGCACCTTGGTGATCAAATAATTCGATAGCTTGTCGTAATAATGGCGGCATACTATCAGTAGTAGGTG
TTTCCCTTTCTTCTTTAGCGACTTGATGCTCTTGATCTTCCAATACGCAACCTAAAGTAAAATGCCCCAC
AGCGCTGAGTGCATATAATGCATTCTCTAGTGAAAAACCTTGTTGGCATAAAAAGGCTAATTGATTTTCG
AGAGTTTCATACTGTTTTTCTGTAGGCCGTGTACCTAAATGTACTTTTGCTCCATCGCGATGACTTAGTA
AAGCACATCTAAAACTTTTAGCGTTATTACGTAAAAAATCTTGCCAGCTTTCCCCTTCTAAAGGGCAAAA
GTGAGTATGGTGCCTATCTAACATCTCAATGGCTAAGGCGTCGAGCAAAGCCCGCTTATTTTTTACATGC
CAATACAATGTAGGCTGCTCTACACCTAGCTTCTGGGCGAGTTTACGGGTTGTTAAACCTTCGATTCCGA
CCTCATTAAGCAGCTCTAATGCGCTGTTAATCACTTTACTTTTATCTAATCTAGACATACTCTTCCTTTT
TCAATATTATTGAAGCATTTATCAGGGTTATTGTCTCATGAGCGGATACATATTTGAATGTATTTAGAAA
AATAAACAAATAGGGGTTCCGCGTTTCCCTCGACAA
